>Addgene plasmid #207044 | PCUP1-GFP-PHO8 K(24,25,30,33)R | addgene full sequence | sequence record 499161 | Addgene NGS Result
TCCGCTTACAGACAAGCTGTGACCGTCTCCGGGAGCTGCATGTGTCAGAGGTTTTCACCGTCATCACCGA
AACGCGCGAGACGAAAGGGCCTCGTGATACGCCTATTTTTATAGGTTAATGTCATGATAATAATGGTTTC
TTAGACGTCAGGTGGCACTTTTCGGGGAAATGTGCGCGGAACCCCTATTTGTTTATTTTTCTAAATACAT
TCAAATATGTATCCGCTCATGAGACAATAACCCTGATAAATGCTTCAATAATATTGAAAAAGGAAGAGTA
TGAGTATTCAACATTTCCGTGTCGCCCTTATTCCCTTTTTTGCGGCATTTTGCCTTCCTGTTTTTGCTCA
CCCAGAAACGCTGGTGAAAGTAAAAGATGCTGAAGATCAGTTGGGTGCACGAGTGGGTTACATCGAACTG
GATCTCAACAGCGGTAAGATCCTTGAGAGTTTTCGCCCCGAAGAACGTTTTCCAATGATGAGCACTTTTA
AAGTTCTGCTATGTGGCGCGGTATTATCCCGTATTGACGCCGGGCAAGAGCAACTCGGTCGCCGCATACA
CTATTCTCAGAATGACTTGGTTGAGTACTCACCAGTCACAGAAAAGCATCTTACGGATGGCATGACAGTA
AGAGAATTATGCAGTGCTGCCATAACCATGAGTGATAACACTGCGGCCAACTTACTTCTGACAACGATCG
GAGGACCGAAGGAGCTAACCGCTTTTTTGCACAACATGGGGGATCATGTAACTCGCCTTGATCGTTGGGA
ACCGGAGCTGAATGAAGCCATACCAAACGACGAGCGTGACACCACGATGCCTGTAGCAATGGCAACAACG
TTGCGCAAACTATTAACTGGCGAACTACTTACTCTAGCTTCCCGGCAACAATTAATAGACTGGATGGAGG
CGGATAAAGTTGCAGGACCACTTCTGCGCTCGGCCCTTCCGGCTGGCTGGTTTATTGCTGATAAATCTGG
AGCCGGTGAGCGTGGGTCTCGCGGTATCATTGCAGCACTGGGGCCAGATGGTAAGCCCTCCCGTATCGTA
GTTATCTACACGACGGGGAGTCAGGCAACTATGGATGAACGAAATAGACAGATCGCTGAGATAGGTGCCT
CACTGATTAAGCATTGGTAACTGTCAGACCAAGTTTACTCATATATACTTTAGATTGATTTAAAACTTCA
TTTTTAATTTAAAAGGATCTAGGTGAAGATCCTTTTTGATAATCTCATGACCAAAATCCCTTAACGTGAG
TTTTCGTTCCACTGAGCGTCAGACCCCGTAGAAAAGATCAAAGGATCTTCTTGAGATCCTTTTTTTCTGC
GCGTAATCTGCTGCTTGCAAACAAAAAAACCACCGCTACCAGCGGTGGTTTGTTTGCCGGATCAAGAGCT
ACCAACTCTTTTTCCGAAGGTAACTGGCTTCAGCAGAGCGCAGATACCAAATACTGTTCTTCTAGTGTAG
CCGTAGTTAGGCCACCACTTCAAGAACTCTGTAGCACCGCCTACATACCTCGCTCTGCTAATCCTGTTAC
CAGTGGCTGCTGCCAGTGGCGATAAGTCGTGTCTTACCGGGTTGGACTCAAGACGATAGTTACCGGATAA
GGCGCAGCGGTCGGGCTGAACGGGGGGTTCGTGCACACAGCCCAGCTTGGAGCGAACGACCTACACCGAA
CTGAGATACCTACAGCGTGAGCTATGAGAAAGCGCCACGCTTCCCGAAGGGAGAAAGGCGGACAGGTATC
CGGTAAGCGGCAGGGTCGGAACAGGAGAGCGCACGAGGGAGCTTCCAGGGGGAAACGCCTGGTATCTTTA
TAGTCCTGTCGGGTTTCGCCACCTCTGACTTGAGCGTCGATTTTTGTGATGCTCGTCAGGGGGGCGGAGC
CTATGGAAAAACGCCAGCAACGCGGCCTTTTTACGGTTCCTGGCCTTTTGCTGGCCTTTTGCTCACATGT
TCTTTCCTGCGTTATCCCCTGATTCTGTGGATAACCGTATTACCGCCTTTGAGTGAGCTGATACCGCTCG
CCGCAGCCGAACGACCGAGCGCAGCGAGTCAGTGAGCGAGGAAGCGGAAGAGCGCCCAATACGCAAACCG
CCTCTCCCCGCGCGTTGGCCGATTCATTAATGCAGCTGGCACGACAGGTTTCCCGACTGGAAAGCGGGCA
GTGAGCGCAACGCAATTAATGTGAGTTAGCTCACTCATTAGGCACCCCAGGCTTTACACTTTATGCTTCC
GGCTCGTATGTTGTGTGGAATTGTGAGCGGATAACAATTTCACACAGGAAACAGCTATGACCATGATTAC
GCCAAGCGCGCAATTAACCCTCACTAAAGGGAACAAAAGCTGGAGCTCCTAGTTAGAAAAAGACATTTTT
GCTGTCAGTCACTGTCAAGAGATTCTTTTGCTGGCATTTCTTCTAGAAGCAAAAAGAGCGATGCGTCTTT
TCCGCTGAACCGTTCCAGCAAAAAAGACTACCAACGCAATATGGATTGTCAGAATCATATAAAAGAGAAG
CAAATAACTCCTTGTCTTGTATCAATTGCATTATAATATCTTCTTGTTAGTGCAATATCATATAGAAGTC
ATCGACTAGTAACATGTCTAAAGGTGAAGAATTATTCACTGGTGTTGTCCCAATTTTGGTTGAATTAGAT
GGTGATGTTAATGGTCACAAATTTTCTGTCTCCGGTGAAGGTGAAGGTGATGCTACTTACGGTAAATTGA
CCTTAAAATTTATTTGTACTACTGGTAAATTGCCAGTTCCATGGCCAACCTTAGTCACTACTTTAACTTA
TGGTGTTCAATGTTTTTCTAGATACCCAGATCATATGAAACAACATGACTTTTTCAAGTCTGCCATGCCA
GAAGGTTATGTTCAAGAAAGAACTATTTTTTTCAAAGATGACGGTAACTACAAGACCAGAGCTGAAGTCA
AGTTTGAAGGTGATACCTTAGTTAATAGAATCGAATTAAAAGGTATTGATTTTAAAGAAGATGGTAACAT
TTTAGGTCACAAATTGGAATACAACTATAACTCTCACAATGTTTACATCATGGCTGACAAACAAAAGAAT
GGTATCAAAGTTAACTTCAAAATTAGACACAACATTGAAGATGGTTCTGTTCAATTAGCTGACCATTATC
AACAAAATACTCCAATTGGTGATGGTCCAGTCTTGTTACCAGACAACCATTACTTATCCACTCAATCTGC
CTTATCCAAAGATCCAAACGAAAAGAGAGACCACATGGTCTTGTTAGAATTTGTTACTGCTGCTGGTATT
ACCCATGGTATTGATGAATTGTACAAAGGAGCCGGAACAAGTGACATGATGACTCACACATTACCAAGCG
AACAGACACGTCTTGTTCCTGGATCTGACTCGAGCTCTCGTCCTAGAAGGAGACGGATCTCGAGGAGATC
AAGGATAATAGTATCCACTGTGGTCTGTATTGGTTTGTTGCTGGTTTTAGTGCAACTGGCATTTCCAAGC
AGTTTTGCATTACGTTCTGCATCACACAAGAAGAAGAATGTCATATTCTTCGTGACGGATGGGATGGGAC
CTGCGTCTTTGTCCATGGCAAGATCATTCAACCAGCATGTTAATGATTTACCTATAGACGACATCCTGAC
ACTTGACGAGCATTTTATCGGGTCTTCGAGAACAAGGTCCTCGGACTCACTAGTCACTGACTCAGCTGCG
GGCGCCACCGCATTTGCATGTGCATTAAAGAGCTATAATGGGGCCATCGGTGTTGATCCGCATCACAGAC
CTTGTGGTACAGTGCTCGAGGCGGCTAAGTTAGCAGGTTATCTCACTGGGCTTGTTGTTACGACAAGAAT
CACAGATGCCACTCCGGCTTCATTCAGTTCACATGTTGATTACAGATGGCAGGAAGATCTTATCGCTACG
CACCAGTTAGGCGAATATCCTCTGGGGAGAGTAGTAGACTTACTCATGGGTGGCGGCAGGAGCCATTTCT
ACCCTCAAGGCGAAAAGGCTTCTCCATATGGTCACCACGGTGCTAGAAAAGATGGAAGAGATTTAATCGA
TGAGGCTCAATCTAATGGCTGGCAGTACGTGGGTGACCGTAAAAATTTTGATTCTTTGTTGAAAAGCCAC
GGTGAAAACGTTACTTTACCTTTCTTGGGTCTCTTTGCAGATAACGACATTCCTTTTGAAATTGACAGAG
ATGAAAAGGAGTATCCTTCCCTTAAGGAACAAGTCAAGGTGGCTTTGGGTGCCTTGGAAAAAGCTTCCAA
TGAGGACAAAGATTCTAATGGGTTTTTCTTAATGGTGGAAGGCTCCAGAATTGATCATGCTGGTCACCAA
AACGATCCAGCTTCGCAGGTAAGGGAGGTGTTGGCTTTCGATGAAGCATTCCAATACGTTTTGGAGTTTG
CTGAAAATTCCGATACGGAGACTGTTTTGGTCTCTACGTCGGATCATGAAACGGGTGGTTTAGTCACTTC
AAGACAAGTCACTGCTAGCTATCCTCAGTATGTCTGGTATCCACAGGTGCTCGCCAACGCCACCCATTCA
GGTGAGTTTTTGAAAAGAAAACTAGTAGATTTTGTTCATGAGCATAAGGGCGCAAGCAGCAAAATAGAAA
ATTTCATCAAACATGAGATCCTGGAAAAAGATTTGGGTATTTACGATTACACGGATAGCGATTTAGAAAC
ATTAATTCATTTGGATGACAACGCAAATGCTATCCAAGACAAACTGAATGACATGGTATCATTTAGGGCC
CAAATTGGCTGGACCACGCATGGTCACAGCGCAGTCGACGTCAACATATATGCATACGCCAATAAGAAAG
CTACATGGTCATATGTCTTGAACAATTTACAAGGCAATCACGAAAATACGGAAGTTGGCCAGTTCTTAGA
AAACTTTTTAGAATTGAACCTGAACGAAGTCACTGATTTGATTAGGGACACCAAACACACATCAGATTTT
GATGCTACAGAAATAGCTAGTGAAGTACAACATTATGACGAATACTACCATGAGTTGACCAACTGATCCT
ATCTAACTCTCCCTCTTTTTTCACATATTATTTAATACGTTATAATTTATTTGAATATATATATATATAT
ATATGTATATATACTAACCGCATGACACGTACTGTATCGCATTTCGTTTCGGAGTGCAGGCGAGTTTTAG
GTGCATTCTATAGCGTGAAGAAGTGAAATCTCGTCATTTCTTCAAGTTATGCCATTCAGTCCAGATTGTT
TCACATGCTTTCATATAGTCATTTTTGTCGTCGCGAACTTCAAATTTGAAAACATCATCATACAGAGAGA
TTTCTCCAATAATGATCCTTTCTTTGTCGTTGTCATCATCGGCATCGTCGTTAAGTGAAGCGCGGTACCC
AATTCGCCCTATAGTGAGTCGTATTACGCGCGCTCACTGGCCGTCGTTTTACAACGTCGTGACTGGGAAA
ACCCTGGCGTTACCCAACTTAATCGCCTTGCAGCACATCCCCCTTTCGCCAGCTGGCGTAATAGCGAAGA
GGCCCGCACCGATCGCCCTTCCCAACAGTTGCGCAGCCTGAATGGCGAATGG
[124 nt withheld, positions 5583-5706]
C
[91 nt withheld, positions 5708-5798]
A
[49 nt withheld, positions 5800-5848]
CCTTTGACGTTGGAGTCCACGTTCTTT
[37 nt withheld, positions 5876-5912]
ACCCTATCTCGGTCTATTCTTTTGATTTATAAGGGATTTTGCCGATTTCGGCCTATTGGTTAAAAAATGA
GCTGATTTAACAAAAATTTAACGCGAATTTTAACAAAATATTAACGCTTACAATTTCCTGATGCGGTATT
TTCTCCTTACGCATCTGTGCGGTATTTCACACCGCATAGGGTAATAACTGATATAATTAAATTGAAGCTC
TAATTTGTGAGTTTAGTATACATGCATTTACTTATAATACAGTTTTTTAGTTTTGCTGGCCGCATCTTCT
CAAATATGCTTCCCAGCCTGCTTTTCTGTAACGTTCACCCTCTACCTTAGCATCCCTTCCCTTTGCAAAT
AGTCCTCTTCCAACAATAATAATGTCAGATCCTGTAGAGACCACATCATCCACGGTTCTATACTGTTGAC
CCAATGCGTCTCCCTTGTCATCTAAACCCACACCGGGTGTCATAATCAACCAATCGTAACCTTCATCTCT
TCCACCCATGTCTCTTTGAGCAATAAAGCCGATAACAAAATCTTTGTCGCTCTTCGCAATGTCAACAGTA
CCCTTAGTATATTCTCCAGTAGATAGGGAGCCCTTGCATGACAATTCTGCTAACATCAAAAGGCCTCTAG
GTTCCTTTGTTACTTCTTCTGCCGCCTGCTTCAAACCGCTAACAATACCTGGGCCCACCACACCGTGTGC
ATTCGTAATGTCTGCCCATTCTGCTATTCTGTATACACCCGCAGAGTACTGCAATTTGACTGTATTACCA
ATGTCAGCAAATTTTCTGTCTTCGAAGAGTAAAAAATTGTACTTGGCGGATAATGCCTTTAGCGGCTTAA
CTGTGCCCTCCATGGAAAAATCAGTCAAGATATCCACATGTGTTTTTAGTAAACAAATTTTGGGACCTAA
TGCTTCAACTAACTCCAGTAATTCCTTGGTGGTACGAACATCCAATGAAGCACACAAGTTTGTTTGCTTT
TCGTGCATGATATTAAATAGCTTGGCAGCAACAGGACTAGGATGAGTAGCAGCACGTTCCTTATATGTAG
CTTTCGACATGATTTATCTTCGTTTCCTGCAGGTTTTTGTTCTGTGCAGTTGGGTTAAGAATACTGGGCA
ATTTCATGTTTCTTCAACACTACATATGCGTATATATACCAATCTAAGTCTGTGCTCCTTCCTTCGTTCT
TCCTTCTGTTCGGAGATTACCGAATCAAAAAAATTTCAAGGAAACCGAAATCAAAAAAAAGAATAAAAAA
AAAATGATGAATTGAAAAGGTGGTATGGTGCACTCTCAGTACAATCTGCTCTGATGCCGCATAGTTAAGC
CAGCCCCGACACCCGCCAACACCCGCTGACGCGCCCTGACGGGCTTGTCTGCTCCCGGCA
Features (pLannotate 1.2.2; 21 found; start..end, strand, type, name):
     45..80      -  CDS            rop (fragment): Rop protein, which maintains plasmids at low copy number; rop
    175..279     +  promoter       AmpR promoter: bla
    280..1140    +  CDS            AmpR: β-lactamase; bla; confers resistance to ampicillin, carbenicillin, and related antibiotics
   1311..1899    +  rep_origin     ori: high-copy-number ColE1/pMB1/pBR322/pUC origin of replication
   2082..2174    +  CDS            lacI (fragment): lac repressor; lacI; The lac repressor binds to the lac operator to inhibit transcription in E. coli. This inhibition can be relieved by adding lactose or isopropyl-β-D-thiogalactopyranoside (IPTG).
   2187..2208    +  protein_bind   CAP binding site: CAP binding activates transcription in the presence of cAMP. E. coli catabolite activator protein
   2223..2253    +  promoter       lac promoter: promoter for the E. coli lac operon
   2261..2277    +  protein_bind   lac operator: The lac repressor binds to the lac operator to inhibit transcription in E. coli. This inhibition can be relieved by adding lactose or isopropyl-β-D-thiogalactopyranoside (IPTG). lac repressor encoded by lacI
   2322..2340    +  promoter       T3 promoter: promoter for bacteriophage T3 RNA polymerase
   2359..2593    +  promoter       CUP1 promoter: S. cerevisiae CUP1; inducible metallothionein promoter, regulated by Cu2+
   2604..3317    +  CDS            GFP (S65T): GFP (S65T) is a basic (constitutively fluorescent) green fluorescent protein published in 1995, derived from Aequorea victoria.
   3336..5033    +  CDS            PHO8: PPB_YEAST - Experimental evidence at protein level: Swiss-Prot protein existence level 1. Phosphatase with broad substrate specificity. A truncated (soluble) version of the protein is responsible for the production of (E,E)-farnesol from (E,E)-farnesyl diphosphate. Acts as a fructose-2,6- bisphosphate 6-phosphatase (PubMed:1848184). From Saccharomyces cerevisiae (strain ATCC 204508 / S288c) (Baker's yeast).
   5094..5110    +  promoter       LEU2 promoter (fragment): S. cerevisiae LEU2
   5217..5381    -  CDS            DIG2 (fragment): DIG2_YEAST - Also known as RST2. Experimental evidence at protein level: Swiss-Prot protein existence level 1. DIG2 and DIG1 are negative regulators of the filamentation and pheromone induced mating program. DIG1 and DIG2 inhibit the transcriptional activity of STE12 by direct protein-protein interaction. DIG2 binds to the DNA binding domain (DBD) of STE12 and thus inhibits transcription when overexpressed. From Saccharomyces cerevisiae (strain ATCC 204508 / S288c) (Baker's yeast).
   5398..5416    -  promoter       T7 promoter: promoter for bacteriophage T7 RNA polymerase
   5424..5579    +  CDS            lacZα (fragment): LacZα fragment of β-galactosidase; lacZ fragment
   5583..6011    +  rep_origin     f1 ori (sequence partly withheld): f1 bacteriophage origin of replication; arrow indicates direction of (+) strand synthesis
   6039..6090    -  misc_feature   bom (fragment): basis of mobility region from pBR322
   6169..6972    -  CDS            URA3: orotidine-5'-phosphate decarboxylase, required for uracil biosynthesis; S. cerevisiae URA3; yeast auxotrophic marker, counterselectable with 5-fluoroorotic acid (5-FOA)
   6973..7188    -  promoter       URA3 promoter: S. cerevisiae URA3
   7196..7245    -  misc_feature   bom (fragment): basis of mobility region from pBR322
