[The description below was written by a language model from this plasmid's Addgene catalogue record and pLannotate feature annotations shown in this document.]
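Description:
PCUP1-GFP-PHO8 K(24,25,30,33)R is a yeast expression plasmid built on a backbone recorded as PCUP1-GFP-PHO8-406. The annotated 7.3 kb sequence carries a high-copy ColE1/pUC-type origin and the β-lactamase gene for propagation and ampicillin selection in E. coli, along with an f1 phage origin and remnants of a lacZα/T3/T7 multiple-cloning region typical of pBluescript-derived shuttle vectors. For yeast, the selectable marker is URA3 with its own promoter, which complements uracil auxotrophy and can be counterselected with 5-FOA. No 2μ origin or CEN/ARS element appears in the feature table, which, together with the "406" in the backbone name, is consistent with an integrating vector, although the record does not say this explicitly.

The payload is a single expression cassette in which the copper-regulated CUP1 metallothionein promoter drives GFP (annotated as the S65T variant) fused to the N terminus of S. cerevisiae PHO8, the vacuolar alkaline phosphatase. The PHO8 coding sequence carries four lysine-to-arginine substitutions at positions 24, 25, 30 and 33, near the N-terminal end of the protein. Short fragments annotated downstream of PHO8, including part of DIG2, probably reflect flanking genomic sequence carried along with the gene that may supply termination signals; no terminator is annotated as such.

The stated purpose is expression of this GFP-Pho8 point mutant. The associated study concerns Atg8- and Hfl1-dependent turnover of vacuolar membrane proteins as yeast cells approach stationary phase, so the construct presumably serves as a fluorescent reporter for comparing the fate of the mutant with wild-type GFP-Pho8. The record does not state the specific rationale for the lysine substitutions.
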