Addgene plasmid #207044: PCUP1-GFP-PHO8 K(24,25,30,33)R
Purpose: Expression of GFP-Pho8 point mutant under CUP1 promoter.
Depositing lab: Zhiping Xie. Depositing organization: Shanghai Jiao Tong University. Publication: Membrane recruitment of Atg8 by Hfl1 facilitates turnover of vacuolar membrane proteins in yeast cells approaching stationary phase. He CW, Cui XF, Ma SJ, Xu Q, Ran YP, Chen WZ, Mu JX, Li H, Zhu J, Gong Q, Xie Z. BMC Biol. 2021 Jun 4;19(1):117. doi: 10.1186/s12915-021-01048-7. PubMed 34088313.
Backbone
  Vector backbone: PCUP1-GFP-PHO8-406
  Vector type: Yeast Expression
Growth in bacteria
  Bacterial resistance: Ampicillin, 100 μg/mL
  Growth temperature: 37°C
  Growth strain: DH5alpha
  Copy number: High Copy
Gene/Insert
  Gene/Insert name: PHO8
  Species: S. cerevisiae (budding yeast)
  Mutation: K(24,25,30,33)R
  Promoter: pCUP1
  Tag / fusion protein: GFP (N terminal on insert)
  Cloning method: Gibson Cloning
Terms and licenses: Academic/Nonprofit Terms; Industry Terms: Not Available to Industry
How to cite: PCUP1-GFP-PHO8 K(24,25,30,33)R was a gift from Zhiping Xie (Addgene plasmid # 207044 ; http://n2t.net/addgene:207044 ; RRID:Addgene_207044)
